>Addgene plasmid #32580 | pENTR-L1-ESYN-L4 | depositor full sequence | sequence record 152241 | pENTR-L1-ESYN-L4 sequence 3326 bps
CTATACAAAGTTGGCATTATAAGAAAGCATTGCTTATCAATTTGTTGCAACGAACAGGTCACTATCAGTC
AAAATAAAATCATTATTTGCCATCCAGCTGCAGGGCGGCCGCGATATCCCCTATAGTGAGTCGTATTACA
TGGTCATAGCTGTTTCCTGGCAGCTCTGGCCCGTGTCTCAAAATCTCTGATGTTACATTGCACAAGATAA
AAATATATCATCATGAACAATAAAACTGTCTGCTTACATAAACAGTAATACAAGGGGTGTTATGAGCCAT
ATTCAACGGGAAACGTCGAGGCCGCGATTAAATTCCAACATGGATGCTGATTTATATGGGTATAAATGGG
CTCGCGATAATGTCGGGCAATCAGGTGCGACAATCTATCGCTTGTATGGGAAGCCCGATGCGCCAGAGTT
GTTTCTGAAACATGGCAAAGGTAGCGTTGCCAATGATGTTACAGATGAGATGGTCAGACTAAACTGGCTG
ACGGAATTTATGCCTCTTCCGACCATCAAGCATTTTATCCGTACTCCTGATGATGCATGGTTACTCACCA
CTGCGATCCCCGGAAAAACAGCATTCCAGGTATTAGAAGAATATCCTGATTCAGGTGAAAATATTGTTGA
TGCGCTGGCAGTGTTCCTGCGCCGGTTGCATTCGATTCCTGTTTGTAATTGTCCTTTTAACAGCGATCGC
GTATTTCGTCTCGCTCAGGCGCAATCACGAATGAATAACGGTTTGGTTGATGCGAGTGATTTTGATGACG
AGCGTAATGGCTGGCCTGTTGAACAAGTCTGGAAAGAAATGCATAAACTTTTGCCATTCTCACCGGATTC
AGTCGTCACTCATGGTGATTTCTCACTTGATAACCTTATTTTTGACGAGGGGAAATTAATAGGTTGTATT
GATGTTGGACGAGTCGGAATCGCAGACCGATACCAGGATCTTGCCATCCTATGGAACTGCCTCGGTGAGT
TTTCTCCTTCATTACAGAAACGGCTTTTTCAAAAATATGGTATTGATAATCCTGATATGAATAAATTGCA
GTTTCATTTGATGCTCGATGAGTTTTTCTAATCAGAATTGGTTAATTGGTTGTAACACTGGCAGAGCATT
ACGCTGACTTGACGGGACGGCGCAAGCTCATGACCAAAATCCCTTAACGTGAGTTACGCGTCGTTCCACT
GAGCGTCAGACCCCGTAGAAAAGATCAAAGGATCTTCTTGAGATCCTTTTTTTCTGCGCGTAATCTGCTG
CTTGCAAACAAAAAAACCACCGCTACCAGCGGTGGTTTGTTTGCCGGATCAAGAGCTACCAACTCTTTTT
CCGAAGGTAACTGGCTTCAGCAGAGCGCAGATACCAAATACTGTTCTTCTAGTGTAGCCGTAGTTAGGCC
ACCACTTCAAGAACTCTGTAGCACCGCCTACATACCTCGCTCTGCTAATCCTGTTACCAGTGGCTGCTGC
CAGTGGCGATAAGTCGTGTCTTACCGGGTTGGACTCAAGACGATAGTTACCGGATAAGGCGCAGCGGTCG
GGCTGAACGGGGGGTTCGTGCACACAGCCCAGCTTGGAGCGAACGACCTACACCGAACTGAGATACCTAC
AGCGTGAGCTATGAGAAAGCGCCACGCTTCCCGAAGGGAGAAAGGCGGACAGGTATCCGGTAAGCGGCAG
GGTCGGAACAGGAGAGCGCACGAGGGAGCTTCCAGGGGGAAACGCCTGGTATCTTTATAGTCCTGTCGGG
TTTCGCCACCTCTGACTTGAGCGTCGATTTTTGTGATGCTCGTCAGGGGGGCGGAGCCTATGGAAAAACG
CCAGCAACGCGGCCTTTTTACGGTTCCTGGCCTTTTGCTGGCCTTTTGCTCACATGTTCTTTCCTGCGTT
ATCCCCTGATTCTGTGGATAACCGTATTACCGCCTTTGAGTGAGCTGATACCGCTCGCCGCAGCCGAACG
ACCGAGCGCAGCGAGTCAGTGAGCGAGGAAGCGGAAGAGCGCCCAATACGCAAACCGCCTCTCCCCGCGC
GTTGGCCGATTCATTAATGCAGCTGGCACGACAGGTTTCCCGACTGGAAAGCGGGCAGTGAGCGCAACGC
AATTAATACGCGTACCGCTAGCCAGGAAGAGTTTGTAGAAACGCAAAAAGGCCATCCGTCAGGATGGCCT
TCTGCTTAGTTTGATGCCTGGCAGTTTATGGCGGGCGTCCTGCCCGCCACCCTCCGGGCCGTTGCTTCAC
AACGTTCAAATCCGCTCCCGGCGGATTTGTCCTACTCAGGAGAGCGTTCACCGACAAACAACAGATAAAA
CGAAAGGCCCAGTCTTCCGACTGAGCCTTTCGTTTTATTTGATGCCTGGCAGTTCCCTACTCTCGCGTTA
ACGCTAGCATGGATGTTTTCCCAGTCACGACGTTGTAAAACGACGGCCAGTCTTAAGCTCGGGCCCCAAA
TAATGATTTTATTTTGACTGATAGTGACCTGTTCGTTGCAACAAATTGATGAGCAATGCTTTTTTATAAT
GCCAACTTTGTACAAAAAAGCATACTAGTTATTAATAGTAATCAATTACGGGGTCATTAGTTCATAGCCC
ATATATGGAGTTCCGCGTTACATAACTTACGGTAAATGGCCCGCCTGGCTGACCGCCCAACGACCCCCGC
CCATTGACGTCAATAATGACGTATGTTCCCATAGTAACGCCAATAGGGACTTTCCATTGACGTCAATGGG
TGGAGTATTTACGGTAAACTGCCCACTTGGCAGTACATCAAGTGTATCATATGCCAAGTACGCCCCCTAT
TGACGTCAATGACGGTAAATGGCCCGCCTGGCATCATGCCCAGTACATGACCTTATGGGACTTTCCTACT
TGGCAGTACATCTACGTATTAGTCATCGCTATTACCATGGCACCTGCAGAGGGCCCTGCGTATGAGTGCA
AGTGGGTTTTAGGACCAGGATGAGGCGGGGTGGGGGTGCCTACCTGACGACCGACCCCGACCCACTGGAC
AAGCACCCAACCCCCATTCCCCAAATTGCGCATCCCCTATCAGAGAGGGGGAGGGGAAACAGGATGCGGC
GAGGCGCGTGCGCACTGCCAGCTTCAGCACCGCGGACAGTGCCTTCGCCCCCGCCTGGCGGCGCGCGCCA
CCGCCGCCTCAGCACTGAAGGCGCGCTGACGTCACTCGCCGGTCCCCCGCAAACTCCCCTTCCCGGCCAC
CTTGGTCGCGTCCGCGCCGCCGCCGGCCCAGCCGGACCGCACCACGCGAGGCGCGAGATAGGGGGGCACG
GGCGCGACCATCTGCGCTGCGGCGCACCCAACTTTT
Features (pLannotate 1.2.2; 11 found; start..end, strand, type, name):
    120..138     -  promoter       T7 promoter: promoter for bacteriophage T7 RNA polymerase
    272..1081    +  CDS            KanR: aminoglycoside phosphotransferase; aph(3')-Ia; confers resistance to kanamycin in bacteria or G418 (Geneticin®) in eukaryotes
   1228..1816    +  rep_origin     ori: high-copy-number ColE1/pMB1/pBR322/pUC origin of replication
   1999..2091    +  CDS            lacI (fragment): lac repressor; lacI; The lac repressor binds to the lac operator to inhibit transcription in E. coli. This inhibition can be relieved by adding lactose or isopropyl-β-D-thiogalactopyranoside (IPTG).
   2146..2173    -  terminator     rrnB T2 terminator: transcription terminator T2 from the E. coli rrnB gene
   2305..2348    +  terminator     rrnB T1 terminator: Escherichia coli rrnB; transcription terminator T1 from the E. coli rrnB gene
   2395..2431    -  CDS            lacZα (fragment): LacZα fragment of β-galactosidase; lacZ fragment
   2447..2542    +  protein_bind   attL1: mutant version of attL; recombination site for the Gateway® LR reaction LR Clonase™
   2544..2909    +  enhancer       CMV enhancer: human cytomegalovirus immediate early enhancer
   2935..3315    +  promoter       hSyn promoter (fragment): human synapsin I promoter; confers neuron-specific expression (Kügler et al., 2003)
   3319..88      -  protein_bind   attL4 (across the origin): mutant version of attL; recombination site for the Gateway® LR reaction LR Clonase™
