[The description below was written by a language model from this plasmid's Addgene catalogue record and pLannotate feature annotations shown in this document.]
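Description:
pENTR-L1-ESYN-L4 is a small (about 3.3 kb) Gateway entry clone built on the pDONR221 P1-P4 backbone, designed to supply a promoter module for multi-fragment (MultiSite-style) LR recombination rather than to express anything on its own. It is maintained in E. coli through a high-copy ColE1/pUC-type origin and selected with kanamycin via the aph(3')-Ia (KanR) gene. The backbone also carries rrnB T1 and T2 transcription terminators upstream of the cloning region, which insulate the insert from read-through transcription, a T7 promoter next to the attL4 side, and short residual lacI and lacZα fragments with no functional role here.

The payload is the "enhanced synapsin" (ESYN) promoter, flanked by attL1 and attL4 recombination sites. The feature table shows its composite nature: a human cytomegalovirus immediate-early enhancer placed directly upstream of a fragment of the human synapsin I promoter, a combination intended to boost transcriptional output while retaining the neuron-specific expression of the synapsin element. Because the sites are attL1 and attL4, the promoter recombines in a defined position and orientation as the first element of an assembly, ahead of a compatible entry clone carrying a transgene or knockdown cassette, into a destination vector. The depositor notes that the attL1 site lacks its last three nucleotides but states that this does not affect function. According to the associated publication, the plasmid belongs to a modular toolbox for rapidly generating viral vectors that up- or down-regulate gene expression in neurons in vivo. The specific destination vectors are not listed in this record.
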