Addgene plasmid #32580: pENTR-L1-ESYN-L4
Depositing lab: Matthew Nolan. Depositing organization: University of Edinburgh. Publication: A Molecular Toolbox for Rapid Generation of Viral Vectors to Up- or Down-Regulate Neuronal Gene Expression in vivo. White MD, Milne RV, Nolan MF. Front Mol Neurosci. 2011;4:8. Epub 2011 Jul 4. 10.3389/fnmol.2011.00008 PubMed 21772812.
Backbone
  Vector backbone: pDONR221 P1-P4
  Vector type: Gateway cloning vector
Growth in bacteria
  Bacterial resistance: Kanamycin, 50 μg/mL
  Growth temperature: 30°C
  Growth strain: Stbl2
  Copy number: High Copy
Gene/Insert
  Gene/Insert name: Enhanced Synapsin Promoter
  Species: H. sapiens (human)
  Cloning method: Gateway Cloning
  Sequencing primers: 5′ M13 Forward
Resource information
  A portion of this plasmid was derived from a plasmid made by: SYN and ESYN sequences used in these plasmids were provided by Hiroyuki Hioki from the Graduate School of Medicine, Kyoto University, Japan
Terms and licenses: Academic/Nonprofit Terms; Industry Terms: Not Available to Industry
Depositor comments: The attL1 site within this plasmid is missing the last 3 nucleotides. The depositor states that this discrepancy does not affect plasmid function. Gene Therapy 14, 872-882 (June 2007) doi:10.1038/sj.gt.3302924 Efficient gene transduction of neurons by lentivirus with enhanced neuron-specific promoters H Hioki, H Kameda, H Nakamura, T Okunomiya, K Ohira, K Nakamura, M Kuroda, T Furuta and T Kaneko
How to cite: pENTR-L1-ESYN-L4 was a gift from Matthew Nolan (Addgene plasmid # 32580 ; http://n2t.net/addgene:32580 ; RRID:Addgene_32580)
