>Addgene plasmid #32580 | pENTR-L1-ESYN-L4 | addgene partial sequence | sequence record 39004 | M13pUC-Fwd 5'-CCCAGTCACGACGTTGTAAAACG-3'
ATGATTTTATTTTGACTGATAGTGACCTGTTCGTTGCAACAAATTGATGAGCAATGCTTTTTTATAATGC
CAACTTTGTACAAAAAAGCATACTAGTTATTAATAGTAATCAATTACGGGGTCATTAGTTCATAGCCCAT
ATATGGAGTTCCGCGTTACATAACTTACGGTAAATGGCCCGCCTGGCTGACCGCCCAACGACCCCCGCCC
ATTGACGTCAATAATGACGTATGTTCCCATAGTAACGCCAATAGGGACTTTCCATTGACGTCAATGGGTG
GAGTATTTACGGTAAACTGCCCACTTGGCAGTACATCAAGTGTATCATATGCCAAGTACGCCCCCTATTG
ACGTCAATGACGGTAAATGGCCCGCCTGGCATCATGCCCAGTACATGACCTTATGGGACTTTCCTACTTG
GCAGTACATCTACGTATTAGTCATCGCTATTACCATGGCACCTGCAGAGGGCCCTGCGTATGAGTGCAAG
TGGGTTTTAGGACCAGGATGAGGCGGGGTGGGGGTGCCTACCTGACGACCGACCCCGACCCACTGGACAA
GCACCCAACCCCCATTCCCCAAATTGCGCATCCCCTATCAGAGAGGGGGAGGGGAAACAGGATGCGGC
