>Addgene plasmid #32580 | pENTR-L1-ESYN-L4 | addgene partial sequence | sequence record 39301 | M13R
ATTCGCGGCCGCCCTGCAGCTGGATGGCAAATAATGATTTTATTTTGACTGATAGTGACCTGTTCGTTGC
AACAAATTGATAAGCAATGCTTTCTTATAATGCCAACTTTGTATAGAAAAGTTGGGTGCGCCGCAGCGCA
GATGGTCGCGCCCGTGCCCCCCTATCTCGCGCCTCGCGTGGTGCGGTCCGGCTGGGCCGGCGGCGGCGCG
GACGCGACCAAGGTGGCCGGGAAGGGGAGTTTGCGGGGGACCGGCGAGTGACGTCAGCGCGCCTTCAGTG
CTGAGGCGGCGGTGGCGCGCGCCGCCAGGCGGGGGCGAAGGCACTGTCCGCGGTGCTGAAGCTGGCAGTG
CGCACGCGCCTCGCCGCATCCTGTTTCCCCTCCCCCTCTCTGATAGGGGATGCGCAATTTGGGGAATGGG
GGTTGGGTGCTTGTCCAGTGGGTCGGGGTCGGTCGTCAGGTAGGCACCCCCACCCCGCCTCATCCTGGTC
CTAAAACCCACTTGCACTCATACGCAGGGCCCTCTGCAGGTGCCATGGTAATAGCGATGACTAATACGTA
GATGTACTGCCAAGTAGGAAAGTCCCATAAGGTCATGTACTGGGCATGATGCCAGGCGGGCCATTTACCG
TCATTGACGTCAATAGGGGGCGTACTTGGCATATGATACACTTGATGTACTGCCAAGTGGGCAGTTTACC
GTAAATACTC
